>Addgene plasmid #197812 | pMC-6-ccdB-9 | addgene full sequence | sequence record 390587 | Addgene NGS Result
GTCAGTGAGCGAGGAAGCGGAAGAGCGCCCAATACGCAAACCGCCTCTCCCCGCGCGTTGGCCGATTCAT
TAATCACTCTGTGGTCTCAAATGTTGTCTTCAAGCCAGATAACAGTATGCGTATTTGCGCGCTGATTTTT
GCGGTATAAGAATATATACTGATATGTATACCCGAAGTATGTCAAAAGGAGGTATGCTATGAAGCAGCGT
ATTACAGTGACAGTTGACAGCGACAGCTATCAGTTGCTCAAGGCATATATGATGTCAATATCTCCGGTCT
GGTAAGCACAACCATGCAGAATGAAGCCCGTCGTCTGCGTGCCGAACGCTGGAAAGCGGAAAATCAGGAA
GGGATGGCTGAGGTCGCCCGGTTTATTGAAATGAACGGCTCTTTTGCTGACGAGAACAGGGGCTGGTGAA
ATGCAGTTTAAGGTTTACACCTATAAAAGAGAGAGCCGTTATCGTCTGTTTGTGGATGTACAGAGTGATA
TTATTGACACGCCCGGGCGACGGATGGTGATCCCCCTGGCCAGTGCACGTCTGCTGTCAGATAAAGTCTC
CCGTGAACTTTACCCGGTGGTGCATATCGGGGATGAAAGCTGGCGCATGATGACCACCGATATGGCCAGT
GTGCCGGTTTCCGTTATCGGGGAAGAAGTGGCTGATCTCAGCCACCGCGAAAATGACATCAAAAACGCCA
TTAACCTGATGTTCTGGGGAATATAAGAAGACAAGCTTTGAGACCACGAAGTGGCTCTTCAGTGGACGAA
AGGGCCTCGTGATACGCCTATTTTTATAGGTTAATGTCATGATAATAATGGTTTCTTAGACGTCAGGTGG
CACTTTTCGGGGAAATGTGCGCGGAACCCCTATTTGTTTATTTTTCTAAATACATTCAAATATGTATCCG
CTCATGAGACAATAACCCTGATAAATGCTTCAATAATATTGAAAAAGGAAGAGTATGCGCTCACGCAACT
GGTCCAGAACCTTGACCGAACGCAGCGGTGGTAACGGCGCAGTGGCGGTTTTCATGGCTTGTTATGACTG
TTTTTTTTTGGGGTACAGTCTATGCCTCGGGCATCCAAGCAGCAAGCGCGTTACGCCGTGGGTCGATGTT
TGATGTTATGGAGCAGCAACGATGTTACGCAGCAGGGCAGTCGCCCTAAAACAAAGTTAAACATCATGAG
GGAAGCGGTGATCGCCGAAGTATCGACTCAACTATCAGAGGTAGTTGGCGTCATCGAGCGCCATCTCGAA
CCGACGTTGCTGGCCGTACATTTGTACGGCTCCGCAGTGGATGGCGGCCTGAAGCCACACAGCGATATTG
ATTTGCTGGTTACGGTGACCGTAAGGCTTGATGAAACAACGCGGCGAGCTTTGATCAACGACCTTTTGGA
AACTTCGGCTTCCCCTGGAGAGAGCGAGATTCTCCGCGCTGTAGAAGTCACCATTGTTGTGCACGACGAC
ATCATTCCGTGGCGTTATCCAGCTAAGCGCGAACTGCAATTTGGAGAATGGCAGCGCAATGACATTCTTG
CAGGTATCTTCGAGCCAGCCACGATCGACATTGATCTGGCTATCTTGCTGACAAAAGCAAGAGAACATAG
CGTTGCCTTGGTAGGTCCAGCGGCGGAGGAACTCTTTGATCCGGTTCCTGAACAGGATCTATTTGAGGCG
CTAAATGAAACCTTAACGCTATGGAACTCGCCGCCCGACTGGGCTGGCGATGAGCGAAATGTAGTGCTTA
CGTTGTCCCGCATTTGGTACAGCGCAGTAACCGGCAAAATCGCGCCGAAGGATGTCGCTGCCGACTGGGC
AATGGAGCGCCTGCCGGCCCAGTATCAGCCCGTCATACTTGAAGCTAGACAGGCTTATCTTGGACAAGAA
GAAGATCGCTTGGCCTCGCGCGCAGATCAGTTGGAAGAATTTGTCCATTACGTAAAAGGCGAGATCACCA
AGGTAGTCGGCAAATAACTGTCAGACCAAGTTTACTCATATATACTTTAGATTGATTTAAAACTTCATTT
TTAATTTAAAAGGATCTAGGTGAAGATCCTTTTTGATAATCTCATGACCAAAATCCCTTAACGTGAGTTT
TCGTTCCACTGAGCGTCAGACCCCGTAGAAAAGATCAAAGGATCTTCTTGAGATCCTTTTTTTCTGCGCG
TAATCTGCTGCTTGCAAACAAAAAAACCACCGCTACCAGCGGTGGTTTGTTTGCCGGATCAAGAGCTACC
AACTCTTTTTCCGAAGGTAACTGGCTTCAGCAGAGCGCAGATACCAAATACTGTTCTTCTAGTGTAGCCG
TAGTTAGGCCACCACTTCAAGAACTCTGTAGCACCGCCTACATACCTCGCTCTGCTAATCCTGTTACCAG
TGGCTGCTGCCAGTGGCGATAAGTCGTGTCTTACCGGGTTGGACTCAAGACGATAGTTACCGGATAAGGC
GCAGCGGTCGGGCTGAACGGGGGGTTCGTGCACACAGCCCAGCTTGGAGCGAACGACCTACACCGAACTG
AGATACCTACAGCGTGAGCTATGAGAAAGCGCCACGCTTCCCGAAGGGAGAAAGGCGGACAGGTATCCGG
TAAGCGGCAGGGTCGGAACAGGAGAGCGCACGAGGGAGCTTCCAGGGGGAAACGCCTGGTATCTTTATAG
TCCTGTCGGGTTTCGCCACCTCTGACTTGAGCGTCGATTTTTGTGATGCTCGTCAGGGGGGCGGAGCCTA
TGGAAAAACGCCAGCAACGCGGCCTTTTTACGGTTCCTGGCCTTTTGCTGGCCTTTTGCTCACATGTTCT
TTCCTGCGTTATCCCCTGATTCTGTGGATAACCGTATTACCGCCTTTGAGTGAGCTGATACCGCTCGCCG
CAGCCGAACGACCGAGCGCAGCGA
Features (pLannotate 1.2.2; 10 found; start..end, strand, type, name):
      1..23      +  rep_origin     RSF ori (fragment): Plasmids containing the RSF 1030 origin of replication can be propagated in E. coli cells that contain additional plasmids with compatible origins.
     25..74      +  CDS            lacI (fragment): lac repressor; lacI; The lac repressor binds to the lac operator to inhibit transcription in E. coli. This inhibition can be relieved by adding lactose or isopropyl-β-D-thiogalactopyranoside (IPTG).
    102..167     +  intron         PDK intron (fragment): pdk; modified pyruvate orthophosphate dikinase intron from Flaveria trinervia 3.0
    258..416     +  CDS            ccdA (fragment): CCDA_ECO57 - Also known as H, letA. Experimental evidence at protein level: Swiss-Prot protein existence level 1. Antitoxin component of a type II toxin-antitoxin (TA) system which inhibits the post-segregational killing (PSK) of plasmid-free cells, also referred to as a plasmid addiction system. Binds to and blocks the activity of CcdB; will also remove bound CcdB protein from the CcdB-GyrA complex by forming a CcdA-CcdB complex, a process termed rejuvenation. Functions as a transcriptional corepressor for the ccdAB operon, repression also requires CcdB (By similarity). From Escherichia coli
    421..723     +  CDS            ccdB: CCDB_ECOLI - Also known as G, letB, letD. Experimental evidence at protein level: Swiss-Prot protein existence level 1. Toxic component of a type II toxin-antitoxin (TA) system, functioning in plasmid maintainence. Responsible for the post- segregational killing (PSK) of plasmid-free cells, also referred to as a plasmid addiction system. Half-life of over 2 hours. Cell killing by CcdB is accompanied by filamentation, defects in chromosome and plasmid segregation, defects in cell division, formation of anucleate cells, decreased DNA synthesis and plasmid loss. Interferes with the activity of DN
    860..964     +  promoter       AmpR promoter: bla
    955..1035    -  CDS            int (fragment): INT2_ECOLX - Protein inferred from homology: Swiss-Prot protein existence level 3. Putative integrase believed to be involved in the insertion of antibiotic resistance genes into plasmids and transposons. From Escherichia coli.
   1123..1179    +  CDS            GmR (fragment): gentamycin acetyltransferase; aacC1; confers resistance to gentamycin
   1186..1974    +  CDS            aadA: S3AD_ECOLX - Experimental evidence at protein level: Swiss-Prot protein existence level 1. Mediates bacterial resistance to the antibiotics streptomycin and spectinomycin. From Escherichia coli.
   2148..2736    +  rep_origin     ori: high-copy-number ColE1/pMB1/pBR322/pUC origin of replication
