[The description below was written by a language model from this plasmid's Addgene catalogue record and pLannotate feature annotations shown in this document.]
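Description:
pMC-6-ccdB-9 is a small (about 2.9 kb) empty Level 0 destination vector from a modular cloning toolkit developed for plant genome engineering. It is built on the pICH41308 backbone, a standard Golden Gate/MoClo-style Level 0 acceptor. It is not an expression or delivery vector, and the record lists no insert. Its job is to receive a single DNA part by BbsI-mediated Type IIS assembly, so that the cloned part is flanked by the toolkit's J6 and J9 junctions. These junctions presumably define the position the part will occupy in higher-level assemblies. The feature table does not annotate the BbsI sites or the junction overhangs, so their exact arrangement cannot be read from the record.

The plasmid replicates in E. coli from a high-copy ColE1/pUC-type origin. It is selected with spectinomycin through an aadA aminoglycoside adenylyltransferase gene, which lies downstream of an annotated AmpR (bla) promoter. The placeholder in the cloning site is a complete ccdB gene, preceded by a partial ccdA remnant. CcdB is a toxin that poisons DNA gyrase, so ordinary cloning strains carrying uncut or religated vector are killed, while clones in which the incoming part has replaced ccdB survive. This gives negative selection against background. For the same reason, the empty vector is propagated in a ccdB-tolerant strain.

The remaining annotations (RSF ori, lacI, PDK intron, integrase and gentamicin-resistance hits) are short fragments. They are most likely sequence remnants or chance matches rather than functional elements.
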