Addgene plasmid #197812: pMC-6-ccdB-9
Purpose: (Empty Backbone) Level 0 J6-J9 destination vector, BbsI entry & CcdB selection
Depositing lab: Daniel Voytas. Depositing organization: University of Minnesota. Publication: An extensible vector toolkit and parts library for advanced engineering of plant genomes. Chamness JC, Kumar J, Cruz AJ, Rhuby E, Holum MJ, Cody JP, Tibebu R, Gamo ME, Starker CG, Zhang F, Voytas DF. Plant Genome. 2023 Mar 9:e20312. doi: 10.1002/tpg2.20312. PubMed 36896468.
Backbone
  Vector backbone: pICH41308
  Backbone manufacturer: Marillonet lab
  Vector type: Unspecified
Growth in bacteria
  Bacterial resistance: Spectinomycin, 50 μg/mL
  Growth temperature: 37°C
  Growth strain: ccdB Survival
  Copy number: High Copy
Gene/Insert
  Gene/Insert name: None
Terms and licenses: Academic/Nonprofit Terms; Industry Terms: Not Available to Industry
Depositor comments: Please visit https://www.biorxiv.org/content/10.1101/2022.10.15.511792v1 for bioRxiv preprint.
How to cite: pMC-6-ccdB-9 was a gift from Daniel Voytas (Addgene plasmid # 197812 ; http://n2t.net/addgene:197812 ; RRID:Addgene_197812)
